>Addgene plasmid #29062 | pEMS1146 | addgene partial sequence | sequence record 41404 | EGFP-N 5'-CGTCGCCGTCCAGCTCGACCAG-3'
CTTGCTCACCATGGTGGCGGCGAAGTTCCTATACCTTTTGAAGAATAGGAACTTCGGCGCGCCAGACTCC
CAGTAGCGGCGGCTGCGGCGGCGATCTAGAGGGCAGGCAGGGGCCAGGGGCCGGGCACCCGGCCGGAGTG
GGGGCCGCCCCCCTGCTCCCGGGCCGCCTCTCCGCTCGGGCGCTCCTGGACTCTCGGAGGGAGTGAGCCT
CACCGCGTACTGCCACCCCCAGCCGGCGCCCATTCACTTTATGGCAGACCAGGGCGCCCCCAGCCCGCCG
CGGCGAGCCGCGCGCGTCAGGCCCCGCCCCTTTCCAGCTGTCCTGCTGGGGCTCCGCCCTTTCCAGCTGT
GGATCTCCAGGCCCCGCCTTTGAGGGAGGGGTCTGGCCGGCGAGACGCCAAGAACCCCGCCCTCTGGCCA
ATCAGAAGCGCTCTTCAGCAACTCGGCCGCGCCCCTCCCCACGTGGCAGAGACCGCGCTCCGGCTAGGAC
GCTTAGGCAGAGCCAAGTGGGCGAGAGTAGAGTGGTCCCGGTAGCCACGGGTAAAAGGGATCGGCTGGCA
GCGAAGTG
