>Addgene plasmid #29062 | pEMS1146 | addgene partial sequence | sequence record 42426 | pEMS1307-fwd 5'-ccgcacgtctaagaaaccat-3'
CGTATCACGAGGCCCTTTCGTCTTCAAGAATTAATTCCGATCATATTCAATAACCCTTAATGAATTCGAG
CTCCTAGGCCGGCCCCAAAGTGTTGAGATTACAGGTGTGAGCCACCACACCTGGCCACGATGCTCTAGTG
TAAAGCACCCATCAGATATCAGACGTGAAGAACCCCTCAGTAACTTCCTACACCTGCACATTGGGCTTCT
GGTCGGTGGGTCCAGCTGAGGATCTAGCCTCTATCACCCAAAGAGAGTCAGGGAAAGAGGATATACCATC
ATAGCACCTCTTTCCACATTACCTCAAAGCCATTTTCCTCTTCATTTGAAAACTGAGAGTTGGTGTCCTG
GGCCTGTCTCAGATTGAGAGGTCCTGGAAAGCCGATTGGAAAATCCTCTAAGTGGGCCAAAAATTTCTGC
TCGCCAATATCTACTTCTACATACCTCCAGAAATTCATCATTCTAAAAGCATGTGATTGTGCAATAGAGA
TGGGGAGGAGAGAGATGACAATTCCCTAGTCCCTCCTAACCACTAATCATCATCTTACCAGGCAGAACAT
CTTCCTCATAGATTTCAGTGTGACATTTATTGAGATTCTACATTATGCCTGGGAATAACAGACATGGTCC
TTACCCTCCTAAATTTTATTATCATAGCAGACAACACATAAGCTGATCCCTTCAATATGGTGGGTGGTGT
AATAGAAGGTATACACTGAGGGTCATGAGAGCAAGGGGCTAAACTGAGAGTTCAGAAAAGGCTTCCCAGA
GAAAATAAGACTTGAGTGGA
