[The description below was written by a language model from this plasmid's Addgene catalogue record.]
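Description:
pEMS1146 is a Pleiades Promoter Project plasmid built on the large pEMS1302 backbone (about 17.5 kb without insert). It carries Ple160, a 2,534 bp human MiniPromoter assembled from regulatory sequence of PITX3 (pituitary homeobox 3). The plasmid is maintained in E. coli as a high-copy construct under ampicillin selection. The record gives no feature table, so the origin of replication and the other elements that make up the sizeable backbone are not stated and cannot be described in detail here.

The Ple160 element was inserted by restriction cloning between FseI and AscI sites, upstream of a reporter supplied by the backbone and listed as an EGFP-Cre-NLS fusion. In this arrangement the MiniPromoter is the only variable part. It is meant to drive a protein that combines direct green fluorescence with nuclear-targeted Cre recombinase, so promoter activity could be read out as EGFP signal or through Cre-mediated recombination of loxP-flanked targets.

The construct belongs to a collection of compact human promoters designed and tested for selective expression in defined brain regions and cell types. For this plasmid the recorded outcome is negative, since reporter expression was not detected in the brain or the eye. It therefore serves mainly as a documented design that did not reproduce a PITX3-like pattern. It is useful as a reference point or starting material for redesigning PITX3 regulatory elements rather than as a validated driver. Distribution is limited to academic and nonprofit users.
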