Addgene plasmid #29062: pEMS1146
Purpose: Expression of the reporter gene was not detected in the brain and eye.
Depositing lab: Elizabeth Simpson. Depositing organization: University of British Columbia. Publication: A regulatory toolbox of MiniPromoters to drive selective expression in the brain. Portales-Casamar E, Swanson DJ, Liu L, de Leeuw CN, Banks KG, Ho Sui SJ, Fulton DL, Ali J, Amirabbasi M, Arenillas DJ, Babyak N, Black SF, Bonaguro RJ, Brauer E, Candido TR, Castellarin M, Chen J, Chen Y, Cheng JC, Chopra V, Docking TR, Dreolini L, D'Souza CA, Flynn EK, Glenn R, Hatakka K, Hearty TG, Imanian B, Jiang S, Khorasan-zadeh S, Komljenovic I, Laprise S, Liao NY, Lim JS, Lithwick S, Liu F, Liu J, Lu M, McConechy M, McLeod AJ, Milisavljevic M, Mis J, O'Connor K, Palma B, Palmquist DL, Schmouth JF, Swanson MI, Tam B, Ticoll A, Turner JL, Varhol R, Vermeulen J, Watkins RF, Wilson G, Wong BK, Wong SH, Wong TY, Yang GS, Ypsilanti AR, Jones SJ, Holt RA, Goldowitz D, Wasserman WW, Simpson EM. Proc Natl Acad Sci U S A. 2010 Sep 21. 107(38):16589-94. 10.1073/pnas.1009158107 PubMed 20807748.
Backbone
  Vector backbone: pEMS1302
  Backbone size w/o insert (bp): 17451
  Vector type: Pleiades Promoter Project [sic, Pleaides Plieades]
Growth in bacteria
  Bacterial resistance: Ampicillin, 100 μg/mL
  Growth temperature: 37°C
  Growth strain: DH5alpha
  Growth instructions: DH10B
  Copy number: High Copy
Gene/Insert
  Gene/Insert name: Ple160 (alt names: PITX3; Pituitary homeobox 3)
  Species: H. sapiens (human)
  Insert size (bp): 2534
  Entrez Gene: PITX3 (a.k.a. ASGD1, ASMD, ASOD, CTPP4, CTRCT11, PTX3)
  Tag / fusion protein: EGFP-Cre-NLS (C terminal on backbone)
  Cloning method: Restriction Enzyme; 5′ cloning site FseI (unknown if destroyed); 3′ cloning site AscI (unknown if destroyed)
  Sequencing primers: 5′ Unknown
Terms and licenses: Academic/Nonprofit Terms; Industry Terms: Not Available to Industry
How to cite: pEMS1146 was a gift from Elizabeth Simpson (Addgene plasmid # 29062 ; http://n2t.net/addgene:29062 ; RRID:Addgene_29062)
